Addgene plasmid #228154: SP_B4
Purpose: Plasmid contains the secretion signal peptide sequence of the human LRP8 gene for use in Combinatorial Golden Gate Assembly (BsaI restriction sites).
Depositing lab: Joseph Brock. Depositing organization: Australian National University. Publication: High-throughput optimisation of protein secretion in yeast via an engineered biosensor. Cleaver A, Luo R, Smith OB, Murphy L, Schwessinger B, Brock J. Trends Biotechnol. 2025 Apr;43(4):838-867. doi: 10.1016/j.tibtech.2024.11.010. Epub 2024 Dec 13. PubMed 39674781.
Backbone
  Vector backbone: pYTK001
  Backbone manufacturer: John Dueber, Addgene plasmid #65108
  Vector type: Synthetic Biology
Growth in bacteria
  Bacterial resistance: Chloramphenicol, 25 μg/mL
  Growth temperature: 37°C
  Growth strain: DH5alpha
  Copy number: High Copy
Gene/Insert
  Gene/Insert name: sp_Q14114_LRP8_HUMAN:0-32 (alt name: Uniprot: Q14114)
  Species: H. sapiens (human)
  Cloning method: Golden Gate
Terms and licenses: Academic/Nonprofit Terms; Industry Terms: Not Available to Industry
Depositor comments: Signal peptides direct recombinant protein secretion in yeast. Codon optimised for expression in S. cerevisiae. This part is designed for use with components from the MoClo Yeast Toolkit (Lee et al. 2015). This insert is a 3a* component, see Williams et al. 2024 for more detail.
How to cite: SP_B4 was a gift from Joseph Brock (Addgene plasmid # 228154 ; http://n2t.net/addgene:228154 ; RRID:Addgene_228154)
