[The description below was written by a language model from this plasmid's Addgene catalogue record and pLannotate feature annotations shown in this document.]
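Description:
SP_B4 is a small (about 1.8 kb) synthetic-biology part plasmid built on the pYTK001 entry vector of the MoClo Yeast Toolkit. It is a storage and donor vector for E. coli rather than an expression construct. It is propagated at high copy from a ColE1/pUC-type origin and selected with chloramphenicol through a cat gene driven by its native promoter and followed by a lambda t0 terminator. These are the only elements picked up in the feature table. The insert itself and its flanking restriction sites are not annotated, so their position comes only from the catalogue description.

The payload is the secretion signal peptide of human LRP8 (residues 0–32 of the UniProt entry, as named in the record), codon optimised for Saccharomyces cerevisiae. It is flanked by BsaI sites, so a Type IIS digest releases it with defined overhangs for Golden Gate assembly. The depositor designates it a "3a*" part, meaning an N-terminal coding-sequence position in the toolkit's part hierarchy. There it can be joined in frame upstream of a protein of interest and combined with separate promoter, terminator and vector parts. The plasmid carries no yeast promoter, marker or origin of its own, and these are supplied by other toolkit components during assembly.

It is intended as one member of a signal-peptide library for combinatorial Golden Gate assembly. Such a library allows many leader sequences to be screened to find those that best direct secretion of a recombinant protein from yeast. The associated work describes high-throughput optimisation of yeast secretion using an engineered biosensor.
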