Features (pLannotate 1.2.2; 4 found; start..end, strand, type, name):
    126..160     -  terminator     lambda t0 terminator: minimal transcription terminator from phage lambda (Scholtissek and Grosse, 1987)
    234..890     -  CDS            cat: CAT_ECOLX - Experimental evidence at protein level: Swiss-Prot protein existence level 1. This enzyme is an effector of chloramphenicol resistance in bacteria. From Escherichia coli. This protein is used as a marker in many commonly used cloning vectors, such as pACYC184.
    891..988     -  promoter       cat promoter: promoter of the E. coli cat gene encoding chloramphenicol acetyltransferase
   1072..1660    +  rep_origin     ori: high-copy-number ColE1/pMB1/pBR322/pUC origin of replication
>Addgene plasmid #228154 | SP_B4 | addgene full sequence | sequence record 451646 | Addgene NGS Result
TCGGTCTCATATGGGCCTTCCCGAGCCAGGACCACTTCGTCTGTTGGCCCTTTTATTATTACTGTTACTA
TTACTACTTCTTCAGTTACAGCATTTGGCGGCGGCTGCCCCTTGAGACCAGACCAATAAAAAACGCCCGG
CGGCAACCGAGCGTTCTGAACAAATCCAGATGGAGTTCTGAGGTCATTACTGGATCTATCAACAGGAGTC
CAAGCGAGCTCGATATCAAATTACGCCCCGCCCTGCCACTCATCGCAGTACTGTTGTAATTCATTAAGCA
TTCTGCCGACATGGAAGCCATCACAAACGGCATGATGAACCTGAATCGCCAGCGGCATCAGCACCTTGTC
GCCTTGCGTATAATATTTGCCCATGGTGAAAACGGGGGCGAAGAAGTTGTCCATATTGGCCACGTTTAAA
TCAAAACTGGTGAAACTCACCCAGGGATTGGCTGAAACGAAAAACATATTCTCAATAAACCCTTTAGGGA
AATAGGCCAGGTTTTCACCGTAACACGCCACATCTTGCGAATATATGTGTAGAAACTGCCGGAAATCGTC
GTGGTATTCACTCCAGAGCGATGAAAACGTTTCAGTTTGCTCATGGAAAACGGTGTAACAAGGGTGAACA
CTATCCCATATCACCAGCTCACCGTCTTTCATTGCCATACGAAATTCCGGATGAGCATTCATCAGGCGGG
CAAGAATGTGAATAAAGGCCGGATAAAACTTGTGCTTATTTTTCTTTACGGTCTTTAAAAAGGCCGTAAT
ATCCAGCTGAACGGTCTGGTTATAGGTACATTGAGCAACTGACTGAAATGCCTCAAAATGTTCTTTACGA
TGCCATTGGGATATATCAACGGTGGTATATCCAGTGATTTTTTTCTCCATTTTAGCTTCCTTAGCTCCTG
AAAATCTCGATAACTCAAAAAATACGCCCGGTAGTGATCTTATTTCATTATGGTGAAAGTTGGAACCTCT
TACGTGCCCGATCAATCATGACCAAAATCCCTTAACGTGAGTTTTCGTTCCACTGAGCGTCAGACCCCGT
AGAAAAGATCAAAGGATCTTCTTGAGATCCTTTTTTTCTGCGCGTAATCTGCTGCTTGCAAACAAAAAAA
CCACCGCTACCAGCGGTGGTTTGTTTGCCGGATCAAGAGCTACCAACTCTTTTTCCGAAGGTAACTGGCT
TCAGCAGAGCGCAGATACCAAATACTGTTCTTCTAGTGTAGCCGTAGTTAGGCCACCACTTCAAGAACTC
TGTAGCACCGCCTACATACCTCGCTCTGCTAATCCTGTTACCAGTGGCTGCTGCCAGTGGCGATAAGTCG
TGTCTTACCGGGTTGGACTCAAGACGATAGTTACCGGATAAGGCGCAGCGGTCGGGCTGAACGGGGGGTT
CGTGCACACAGCCCAGCTTGGAGCGAACGACCTACACCGAACTGAGATACCTACAGCGTGAGCTATGAGA
AAGCGCCACGCTTCCCGAAGGGAGAAAGGCGGACAGGTATCCGGTAAGCGGCAGGGTCGGAACAGGAGAG
CGCACGAGGGAGCTTCCAGGGGGAAACGCCTGGTATCTTTATAGTCCTGTCGGGTTTCGCCACCTCTGAC
TTGAGCGTCGATTTTTGTGATGCTCGTCAGGGGGGCGGAGCCTATGGAAAAACGCCAGCAACGCGGCCTT
TTTACGGTTCCTGGCCTTTTGCTGGCCTTTTGCTCACATGTTCTTTCCTGCGTTATCCCCTGATTCTGTG
GATAACCGTAG
